>Addgene plasmid #191797 | pCBh-NLS_dCas13d_HA_NLS-pA-U6-DR-BpiI-BpiI-pSV40-EGFP-pA-pSV40-mCherry-pA | addgene full sequence | sequence record 375579 | Addgene NGS Result
TATCCCCTGATTCTCTCGAGTTAACCCTAGAAAGATAATCATATTGTGACGTACGTTAAAGATAATCATG
CGTAAAATTGACGCATGTGTTTTATCGATCTGTATATCGAGGTTTATTTATTAATTTGAATAGATATTAA
GTTTTATTATATTTACACTTACATACTAATAATAAATTCAACAAACAATTTATTTATGTTTATTTATTTA
TTAAAAAAAAACAAAAACTCAAAATTTCTTCTATAAAGTAACAAAACTTTTAAACATTCTCTCTTTTACA
AAAATAAACTTATTTTGTACTTTAAAAACAGTCATGTTGTATTATAAAATAAGTAATTAGCTTAACTTAT
ACATAATAGAAACAAATTATACTTATTAATTAATCTAGAGGTACCCGTTACATAACTTACGGTAAATGGC
CCGCCTGGCTGACCGCCCAACGACCCCCGCCCATTGACGTCAATAGTAACGCCAATAGGGACTTTCCATT
GACGTCAATGGGTGGAGTATTTACGGTAAACTGCCCACTTGGCAGTACATCAAGTGTATCATATGCCAAG
TACGCCCCCTATTGACGTCAATGACGGTAAATGGCCCGCCTGGCATTGTGCCCAGTACATGACCTTATGG
GACTTTCCTACTTGGCAGTACATCTACGTATTAGTCATCGCTATTACCATGGTCGAGGTGAGCCCCACGT
TCTGCTTCACTCTCCCCATCTCCCCCCCCTCCCCACCCCCAATTTTGTATTTATTTATTTTTTAATTATT
TTGTGCAGCGATGGGGGCGGGGGGGGGGGGGGGGCGCGCGCCGGGGGGGGGGGGGSGGGGSGRGGGGSGG
GGSGGGGSGRGGCGGRGAGGTGCGGCGGCAGCCAATCAGAGCGGCGCGCTCCGAAAGTTTCCTTTTATGG
CGAGGCGGCGGCGGCGGCGGCCCTATAAAAAGCGAAGCGCGCGGCGGGCGGGAGTCGCTGCGCGCTGCCT
TCGCCCCGTGCCCCGCTCCGCCGCCGCCTCGCGCCGCCCGCCCCGGCTCTGACTGACCGCGTTACTCCCA
CAGGTGAGCGGGCGGGACGGCCCTTCTCCTCCGGGCTGTAATTAGCTGAGCAAGAGGTAAGGGTTTAAGG
GATGGTTGGTTGGTGGGGTATTAATGTTTAATTACCTGGAGCACCTGCCTGAAATCACTTTTTTTCAGGT
TGGACCGGTGCCACCATGCCTAAAAAGAAAAGAAAGGTGGGTTCTGGTATCGAGAAGAAGAAGAGCTTCG
CCAAGGGCATGGGAGTGAAGAGCACCCTGGTGTCCGGCTCTAAGGTGTACATGACCACATTTGCTGAGGG
AAGCGACGCCAGGCTGGAGAAGATCGTGGAGGGCGATAGCATCAGATCCGTGAACGAGGGAGAGGCTTTC
AGCGCCGAGATGGCTGACAAGAACGCTGGCTACAAGATCGGAAACGCCAAGTTTTCCCACCCAAAGGGCT
ACGCCGTGGTGGCTAACAACCCACTGTACACCGGACCAGTGCAGCAGGACATGCTGGGACTGAAGGAGAC
ACTGGAGAAGAGGTACTTCGGCGAGTCCGCCGACGGAAACGATAACATCTGCATCCAGGTCATCCACAAC
ATCCTGGATATCGAGAAGATCCTGGCTGAGTACATCACAAACGCCGCTTACGCCGTGAACAACATCTCCG
GCCTGGACAAGGATATCATCGGCTTCGGAAAGTTTTCTACCGTGTACACATACGACGAGTTCAAGGATCC
AGAGCACCACCGGGCCGCTTTTAACAACAACGACAAGCTGATCAACGCCATCAAGGCTCAGTACGACGAG
TTCGATAACTTTCTGGATAACCCCAGGCTGGGCTACTTCGGACAGGCTTTCTTTTCTAAGGAGGGCAGAA
ACTACATCATCAACTACGGAAACGAGTGTTACGACATCCTGGCCCTGCTGAGCGGACTGGCGCACTGGGT
GGTGGCTAACAACGAGGAGGAGTCTCGGATCAGCCGCACCTGGCTGTACAACCTGGACAAGAACCTGGAT
AACGAGTACATCTCCACACTGAACTACCTGTACGACAGGATCACCAACGAGCTGACAAACAGCTTCTCCA
AGAACTCTGCCGCTAACGTGAACTACATCGCTGAGACCCTGGGCATCAACCCAGCTGAGTTCGCTGAGCA
GTACTTCAGATTTTCCATCATGAAGGAGCAGAAGAACCTGGGCTTCAACATCACAAAGCTGAGAGAAGTG
ATGCTGGACAGAAAGGATATGTCCGAGATCAGGAAGAACCACAAGGTGTTCGATTCTATCAGAACCAAGG
TGTACACAATGATGGACTTTGTGATCTACAGGTACTACATCGAGGAGGATGCCAAGGTGGCCGCTGCCAA
CAAGAGCCTGCCCGACAACGAGAAGTCTCTGAGCGAGAAGGATATCTTCGTGATCAACCTGAGAGGCTCC
TTTAACGACGATCAGAAGGACGCTCTGTACTACGATGAGGCCAACAGGATCTGGAGAAAGCTGGAGAACA
TCATGCACAACATCAAGGAGTTCCGGGGAAACAAGACCCGCGAGTACAAGAAGAAGGACGCTCCAAGGCT
GCCTAGGATCCTGCCTGCTGGAAGGGACGTGAGCGCCTTCAGCAAGCTGATGTACGCCCTGACAATGTTT
CTGGACGGAAAGGAGATCAACGATCTGCTGACCACACTGATCAACAAGTTCGACAACATCCAGTCTTTTC
TGAAAGTGATGCCTCTGATCGGCGTGAACGCTAAGTTCGTGGAGGAGTACGCCTTCTTTAAGGACAGCGC
CAAGATCGCTGATGAGCTGCGGCTGATCAAGTCCTTTGCCAGGATGGGAGAGCCAATCGCTGACGCTAGG
AGAGCTATGTACATCGATGCCATCCGGATCCTGGGAACCAACCTGTCTTACGACGAGCTGAAGGCTCTGG
CCGACACCTTCAGCCTGGATGAGAACGGCAACAAGCTGAAGAAGGGCAAGCACGGAATGCGCAACTTCAT
CATCAACAACGTGATCAGCAACAAGCGGTTTCACTACCTGATCAGATACGGCGACCCAGCTCACCTGCAC
GAGATCGCTAAGAACGAGGCCGTGGTGAAGTTCGTGCTGGGACGGATCGCCGATATCCAGAAGAAGCAGG
GCCAGAACGGAAAGAACCAGATCGACCGCTACTACGAGACCTGCATCGGCAAGGATAAGGGAAAGTCCGT
GTCTGAGAAGGTGGACGCTCTGACCAAGATCATCACAGGCATGAACTACGACCAGTTCGATAAGAAGAGA
TCTGTGATCGAGGACACCGGAAGGGAGAACGCCGAGAGAGAGAAGTTTAAGAAGATCATCAGCCTGTACC
TGACAGTGATCTACCACATCCTGAAGAACATCGTGAACATCAACGCTAGATACGTGATCGGCTTCCACTG
CGTGGAGCGCGATGCCCAGCTGTACAAGGAGAAGGGATACGACATCAACCTGAAGAAGCTGGAGGAGAAG
GGCTTTAGCTCCGTGACCAAGCTGTGCGCTGGAATCGACGAGACAGCCCCCGACAAGAGGAAGGATGTGG
AGAAGGAGATGGCCGAGAGAGCTAAGGAGAGCATCGACTCCCTGGAGTCTGCTAACCCTAAGCTGTACGC
CAACTACATCAAGTACTCCGATGAGAAGAAGGCCGAGGAGTTCACCAGGCAGATCAACAGAGAGAAGGCC
AAGACCGCTCTGAACGCCTACCTGAGGAACACAAAGTGGAACGTGATCATCCGGGAGGACCTGCTGCGCA
TCGATAACAAGACCTGTACACTGTTCGCAAACAAGGCTGTGGCCCTGGAGGTGGCTCGCTACGTGCACGC
CTACATCAACGACATCGCCGAGGTGAACTCCTACTTTCAGCTGTACCACTACATCATGCAGAGGATCATC
ATGAACGAGAGATACGAGAAGTCTAGCGGCAAGGTGTCTGAGTACTTCGACGCCGTGAACGATGAGAAGA
AGTACAACGATAGACTGCTGAAGCTGCTGTGCGTGCCTTTCGGATACTGTATCCCACGGTTTAAGAACCT
GAGCATCGAGGCCCTGTTCGACCGCAACGAGGCTGCCAAGTTTGATAAGGAGAAGAAGAAGGTGAGCGGC
AACTCCGGTTCTGGTTACCCATACGACGTACCAGATTACGCTCCCAAGAAGAAGCGCAAGGTGGGATAAA
AGCTTAACTTGTTTATTGCAGCTTATAATGGTTACAAATAAAGCAATAGCATCACAAATTTCACAAATAA
AGCATTTTTTTCACTGCATTCTAGTTGTGGTTTGTCCAAACTCATCAATGTATCTTATCATGTCTGGATC
ACTAGTGAGGGCCTATTTCCCATGATTCCTTCATATTTGCATATACGATACAAGGCTGTTAGAGAGATAA
TTGGAATTAATTTGACTGTAAACACAAAGATATTAGTACAAAATACGTGACGTAGAAAGTAATAATTTCT
TGGGTAGTTTGCAGTTTTAAAATTATGTTTTAAAATGGACTATCATATGCTTACCGTAACTTGAAAGTAT
TTCGATTTCTTGGCTTTATATATCTTGTGGAAAGGACGAAACACCGCAAGTAAACCCCTACCAACTGGTC
GGGGTTTGAAACGGGTCTTCGAGAAGACCTTTTTTTTACGCGTCATTCAAATATGTATCCGCTCATGAGA
CAATAACCCTGATAAATGCTTCAATAATATTGAAAAAGGAAGAGTCCTGAGGCGGAAAGAACCAGCTGTG
GAATGTGTGTCAGTTAGGGTGTGGAAAGTCCCCAGGCTCCCCAGCAGGCAGAAGTATGCAAAGCATGCAT
CTCAATTAGTCAGCAACCAGGTGTGGAAAGTCCCCAGGCTCCCCAGCAGGCAGAAGTATGCAAAGCATGC
ATCTCAATTAGTCAGCAACCATAGTCCCGCCCCTAACTCCGCCCATCCCGCCCCTAACTCCGCCCAGTTC
CGCCCATTCTCCGCCCCATGGCTGACTAATTTTTTTTATTTATGCAGAGGCCGAGGCCGCCTCGGCCTCT
GAGCTATTCCAGAAGTAGTGAGGAGGCTTTTTTGGAGGCCTAGGCTTTTGCAAAGATCGATCAAGAGACA
GGATGAGGATCGTTTCGCTCTAGAGCCACCATGGTGAGCAAGGGCGAGGAGCTGTTCACCGGGGTGGTGC
CCATCCTGGTCGAGCTGGACGGCGACGTAAACGGCCACAAGTTCAGCGTGTCCGGCGAGGGCGAGGGCGA
TGCCACCTACGGCAAGCTGACCCTGAAGTTCATCTGCACCACCGGCAAGCTGCCCGTGCCCTGGCCCACC
CTCGTGACCACCCTGACCTACGGCGTGCAGTGCTTCAGCCGCTACCCCGACCACATGAAGCAGCACGACT
TCTTCAAGTCCGCCATGCCCGAAGGCTACGTCCAGGAGCGCACCATCTTCTTCAAGGACGACGGCAACTA
CAAGACCCGCGCCGAGGTGAAGTTCGAGGGCGACACCCTGGTGAACCGCATCGAGCTGAAGGGCATCGAC
TTCAAGGAGGACGGCAACATCCTGGGGCACAAGCTGGAGTACAACTACAACAGCCACAACGTCTATATCA
TGGCCGACAAGCAGAAGAACGGCATCAAGGTGAACTTCAAGATCCGCCACAACATCGAGGACGGCAGCGT
GCAGCTCGCCGACCACTACCAGCAGAACACCCCCATCGGCGACGGCCCCGTGCTGCTGCCCGACAACCAC
TACCTGAGCACCCAGTCCGCCCTGAGCAAAGACCCCAACGAGAAGCGCGATCACATGGTCCTGCTGGAGT
TCGTGACCGCCGCCGGGATCACTCTCGGCATGGACGAGCTGTACAAGTGAAGCGGCCGCGACTCTAGATC
ATAATCAGCCATACCACATTTGTAGAGGTTTTACTTGCTTTAAAAAACCTCCCACACCTCCCCCTGAACC
TGAAACATAAAATGAATGCAATTGTTGTTGTTAACTTGTTTATTGCAGCTTATAATGGTTACAAATAAAG
CAATAGCATCACAAATTTCACAAATAAAGCATTTTTTTCACTGCATTCTAGTTGTGGTTTGTCCAAACTC
ATCAATGTATCTTAGTCGACCATTCAAATATGTATCCGCTCATGAGACAATAACCCTGATAAATGCTTCA
ATAATATTGAAAAAGGAAGAGTCCTGAGGCGGAAAGAACCAGCTGTGGAATGTGTGTCAGTTAGGGTGTG
GAAAGTCCCCAGGCTCCCCAGCAGGCAGAAGTATGCAAAGCATGCATCTCAATTAGTCAGCAACCAGGTG
TGGAAAGTCCCCAGGCTCCCCAGCAGGCAGAAGTATGCAAAGCATGCATCTCAATTAGTCAGCAACCATA
GTCCCGCCCCTAACTCCGCCCATCCCGCCCCTAACTCCGCCCAGTTCCGCCCATTCTCCGCCCCATGGCT
GACTAATTTTTTTTATTTATGCAGAGGCCGAGGCCGCCTCGGCCTCTGAGCTATTCCAGAAGTAGTGAGG
AGGCTTTTTTGGAGGCCTAGGCTTTTGCAAAGATCGATCAAGAGACAGGATGAGGATCGTTTCGCTCTAG
AGCCACCATGGTGAGCAAGGGCGAGGAGGATAACATGGCCATCATCAAGGAGTTCATGCGCTTCAAGGTG
CACATGGAGGGCTCCGTGAACGGCCACGAGTTCGAGATCGAGGGCGAGGGCGAGGGCCGCCCCTACGAGG
GCACCCAGACCGCCAAGCTGAAGGTGACCAAGGGTGGCCCCCTGCCCTTCGCCTGGGACATCCTGTCCCC
TCAGTTCATGTACGGCTCCAAGGCCTACGTGAAGCACCCCGCCGACATCCCCGACTACTTGAAGCTGTCC
TTCCCCGAGGGCTTCAAGTGGGAGCGCGTGATGAACTTCGATGACGGCGGCGTGGTGACCGTGACCCAGG
ACTCCTCCCTGCAGGACGGCGAGTTCATCTACAAGGTGAAGCTGCGCGGCACCAACTTCCCCTCCGACGG
CCCCGTAATGCAGAAGAAAACCATGGGCTGGGAGGCCTCCTCCGAGCGGATGTACCCCGAGGACGGCGCC
CTGAAGGGCGAGATCAAGCAGAGGCTGAAGCTGAAGGACGGCGGCCACTACGACGCTGAGGTCAAGACCA
CCTACAAGGCCAAGAAGCCCGTGCAGCTGCCCGGCGCCTACAACGTCAACATCAAGTTGGACATCACCTC
CCACAACGAGGACTACACCATCGTGGAACAGTACGAACGCGCCGAGGGCCGCCACTCCACCGGCGGCATG
GACGAGCTGTACAAGTAAAGCGGCCGCGACTCTAGATCATAATCAGCCATACCACATTTGTAGAGGTTTT
ACTTGCTTTAAAAAACCTCCCACACCTCCCCCTGAACCTGAAACATAAAATGAATGCAATTGTTGTTGTT
AACTTGTTTATTGCAGCTTATAATGGTTACAAATAAAGCAATAGCATCACAAATTTCACAAATAAAGCAT
TTTTTTCACTGCATTCTAGTTGTGGTTTGTCCAAACTCATCAATGTATCTTAGTCGACGGCGCGCCCTAG
ACGAAGCAGCTCCAGCCTACACAATCGCTCAAGACGTGTAATGCTTTTATTATATATTAGTCACGATATC
TATAACAAGAAAATATATATATAATAAGTTATCACGTAAGTAGAACATGAAATAACAATATAATTATCGT
ATGAGTTAAATCTTAAAAGTCACGTAAAAGATAATCATGCGTCATTTTGACTCACGCGGTCGTTATAGTT
CAAAATCAGTGACACTTACCGCATTGACAAGCACGCCTCACGGGAGCTCCAAGCGGCGACTGAGATGTCC
TAAATGCACAGCGACGGATTCGCGCTATTTAGAAAGAGAGAGCAATATTTCAAGAATGCATGCGTCAATT
TTACGCAGACTATCTTTCTAGGGTTAAGGATCCGCACTTTTCGGGGAAATGTGCGCGGAACCCCTATTTG
TTTATTTTTCTAAATACATTCAAATATGTATCCGCTCATGAGACAATAACCCTGATAAATGCTTCAATAA
TATTGAAAAAGGAAGAGTATGAGTATTCAACATTTCCGTGTCGCCCTTATTCCCTTTTTTGCGGCATTTT
GCCTTCCTGTTTTTGCTCACCCAGAAACGCTGGTGAAAGTAAAAGATGCTGAAGATCAGTTGGGTGCACG
AGTGGGTTACATCGAACTGGATCTCAACAGCGGTAAGATCCTTGAGAGTTTTCGCCCCGAAGAACGTTTT
CCAATGATGAGCACTTTTAAAGTTCTGCTATGTGGCGCGGTATTATCCCGTATTGACGCCGGGCAAGAGC
AACTCGGTCGCCGCATACACTATTCTCAGAATGACTTGGTTGAGTACTCACCAGTCACAGAAAAGCATCT
TACGGATGGCATGACAGTAAGAGAATTATGCAGTGCTGCCATAACCATGAGTGATAACACTGCGGCCAAC
TTACTTCTGACAACGATCGGAGGACCGAAGGAGCTAACCGCTTTTTTGCACAACATGGGGGATCATGTAA
CTCGCCTTGATCGTTGGGAACCGGAGCTGAATGAAGCCATACCAAACGACGAGCGTGACACCACGATGCC
TGTAGCAATGGCAACAACGTTGCGCAAACTATTAACTGGCGAACTACTTACTCTAGCTTCCCGGCAACAA
TTAATAGACTGGATGGAGGCGGATAAAGTTGCAGGACCACTTCTGCGCTCGGCCCTTCCGGCTGGCTGGT
TTATTGCTGATAAATCTGGAGCCGGTGAGCGTGGGTCTCGCGGTATCATTGCAGCACTGGGGCCAGATGG
TAAGCCCTCCCGTATCGTAGTTATCTACACGACGGGGAGTCAGGCAACTATGGATGAACGAAATAGACAG
ATCGCTGAGATAGGTGCCTCACTGATTAAGCATTGGTAACTGTCAGACCAAGTTTACTCATATATACTTT
AGATTGATTTAAAACTTCATTTTTAATTTAAAAGGATCTAGGTGAAGATCCTTTTTGATAATCTCATGAC
CAAAATCCCTTAACGTGAGTTTTCGTTCCACTGAGCGTCAGACCCCGTAGAAAAGATCAAAGGATCTTCT
TGAGATCCTTTTTTTCTGCGCGTAATCTGCTGCTTGCAAACAAAAAAACCACCGCTACCAGCGGTGGTTT
GTTTGCCGGATCAAGAGCTACCAACTCTTTTTCCGAAGGTAACTGGCTTCAGCAGAGCGCAGATACCAAA
TACTGTTCTTCTAGTGTAGCCGTAGTTAGGCCACCACTTCAAGAACTCTGTAGCACCGCCTACATACCTC
GCTCTGCTAATCCTGTTACCAGTGGCTGCTGCCAGTGGCGATAAGTCGTGTCTTACCGGGTTGGACTCAA
GACGATAGTTACCGGATAAGGCGCAGCGGTCGGGCTGAACGGGGGGTTCGTGCACACAGCCCAGCTTGGA
GCGAACGACCTACACCGAACTGAGATACCTACAGCGTGAGCTATGAGAAAGCGCCACGCTTCCCGAAGGG
AGAAAGGCGGACAGGTATCCGGTAAGCGGCAGGGTCGGAACAGGAGAGCGCACGAGGGAGCTTCCAGGGG
GAAACGCCTGGTATCTTTATAGTCCTGTCGGGTTTCGCCACCTCTGACTTGAGCGTCGATTTTTGTGATG
CTCGTCAGGGGGGCGGAGCCTATGGAAAAACGCCAGCAACGCGGCCTTTTTACGGTTCCTGGCCTTTTGC
TGGCCTTTTGCTCACATGTTCTTTCCTGCGT
Features (pLannotate 1.2.2; 20 found; start..end, strand, type, name):
    396..681     +  enhancer       CMV enhancer: human cytomegalovirus immediate early enhancer; contains an 18-bp deletion relative to the standard CMV enhancer
    683..960     +  promoter       chicken β-actin promoter: No description available
    961..1188    +  intron         hybrid intron: hybrid between chicken β-actin (CBA) and minute virus of mice (MMV) introns (Gray et al., 2011)
   4146..4172    +  CDS            HA: HA (human influenza hemagglutinin) epitope tag
   4206..4340    +  polyA_signal   SV40 poly(A) signal: SV40 polyadenylation signal
   4347..4587    +  promoter       U6 promoter: RNA polymerase III promoter for human U6 snRNA
   4597..4632    +  misc_RNA       RfxCas13d DR36: 36-base direct repeat for an RfxCas13d pre-gRNA (Konermann et al., 2018)
   4664..4735    +  promoter       AmpR promoter: bla
   4737..5094    +  promoter       SV40 promoter: SV40 enhancer and early promoter
   5141..5857    +  CDS            EGFP: EGFP is a basic (constitutively fluorescent) green fluorescent protein published in 1996, derived from Aequorea victoria. It is reported to be a rapidly-maturing weak dimer with moderate acid sensitivity.
   5877..5960    +  CDS            large T antigen (fragment): large T antigen from SV40 (simian virus 40)
   5983..6104    +  polyA_signal   SV40 poly(A) signal: SV40 polyadenylation signal
   6111..6182    +  promoter       AmpR promoter: bla
   6184..6541    +  promoter       SV40 promoter: SV40 enhancer and early promoter
   6588..7297    +  CDS            mCherry (fragment): monomeric derivative of DsRed fluorescent protein (Shaner et al., 2004) mammalian codon-optimized
   7315..7398    +  CDS            large T antigen (fragment): large T antigen from SV40 (simian virus 40)
   7421..7542    +  polyA_signal   SV40 poly(A) signal: SV40 polyadenylation signal
   7964..8068    +  promoter       AmpR promoter: bla
   8069..8929    +  CDS            AmpR: β-lactamase; bla; confers resistance to ampicillin, carbenicillin, and related antibiotics
   9100..9688    +  rep_origin     ori: high-copy-number ColE1/pMB1/pBR322/pUC origin of replication
