[The description below was written by a language model from this plasmid's Addgene catalogue record and pLannotate feature annotations shown in this document.]
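Description:
pCBh-NLS_dCas13d_HA_NLS-pA-U6-DR-BpiI-BpiI-pSV40-EGFP-pA-pSV40-mCherry-pA is a 9.8 kb all-in-one mammalian expression and CRISPR plasmid carrying a catalytically dead RfxCas13d, a guide RNA cloning cassette and two fluorescent reporters. It is propagated in E. coli as a high-copy plasmid through a ColE1/pUC-type origin and selected with ampicillin via the β-lactamase gene. The catalogue gives the backbone as piggyBac-CBh, but the feature table annotates no transposon terminal repeats, so the record does not confirm whether the cassettes can be transposed.

The main transcription unit uses the CBh promoter, annotated as a CMV enhancer, chicken β-actin promoter and hybrid CBA/MVM intron. It drives a human codon-optimized dCas13d that, per the construct name, is flanked by nuclear localization signals, carries a C-terminal HA epitope tag, and ends at an SV40 poly(A) signal. The Cas13d coding region itself is not annotated in the table but fits the gap upstream of the HA tag. The four substitutions R239A, H244A, R858A and H863A alter the two HEPN nuclease motifs, which should leave a protein that binds guide-specified RNA without cleaving it.

Downstream, a human U6 Pol III promoter drives the 36-nt RfxCas13d direct repeat, followed by paired BpiI sites into which a spacer can be inserted. Two separate SV40 enhancer/early promoter cassettes express EGFP and mCherry, each with its own SV40 poly(A). The short AmpR promoter and large T antigen fragments annotated around them are probably carry-over from the source cassettes. Given the associated work on high-fidelity Cas13 variants, the plasmid most plausibly serves as a nuclease-dead control in dual-fluorescence assays of on-target and collateral RNA degradation, though the record does not say so explicitly.
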