Addgene plasmid #191797: pCBh-NLS_dCas13d_HA_NLS-pA-U6-DR-BpiI-BpiI-pSV40-EGFP-pA-pSV40-mCherry-pA
Purpose: vector for encoding a human codon-optimized dead RfxCas13d (dCas13d) driven by CBh promoter, guide RNAs compatible with RfxCas13d driven by hU6, EGFP driven by SV40 promoter, and mCherry driven by SV40 promoter
Depositing lab: Huawei Tong. Publication: High-fidelity Cas13 variants for targeted RNA degradation with minimal collateral effects. Tong H, Huang J, Xiao Q, He B, Dong X, Liu Y, Yang X, Han D, Wang Z, Wang X, Ying W, Zhang R, Wei Y, Xu C, Zhou Y, Li Y, Cai M, Wang Q, Xue M, Li G, Fang K, Zhang H, Yang H. Nat Biotechnol. 2022 Aug 11. pii: 10.1038/s41587-022-01419-7. doi: 10.1038/s41587-022-01419-7. PubMed 35953673.
Backbone
  Vector backbone: piggyBac-CBh
  Vector type: Mammalian Expression, CRISPR
Growth in bacteria
  Bacterial resistance: Ampicillin, 100 μg/mL
  Growth temperature: 37°C
  Growth strain: DH5alpha
  Copy number: High Copy
Gene/Insert
  Gene/Insert name: humanized dCas13d
  Species: Synthetic
  Mutation: R239A, H244A, R858A, H863A
  Promoter: CBh, SV40, hU6
  Cloning method: Gibson Cloning
Terms and licenses: Academic/Nonprofit Terms; Industry Terms: Not Available to Industry
How to cite: pCBh-NLS_dCas13d_HA_NLS-pA-U6-DR-BpiI-BpiI-pSV40-EGFP-pA-pSV40-mCherry-pA was a gift from Huawei Tong (Addgene plasmid # 191797 ; http://n2t.net/addgene:191797 ; RRID:Addgene_191797)
