>Addgene plasmid #191797 | pCBh-NLS_dCas13d_HA_NLS-pA-U6-DR-BpiI-BpiI-pSV40-EGFP-pA-pSV40-mCherry-pA | depositor partial sequence | sequence record 371989 | pCBh-NLS_dCas13d_HA_NLS-pA
CGTTACATAACTTACGGTAAATGGCCCGCCTGGCTGACCGCCCAACGACCCCCGCCCATTGACGTCAATA
GTAACGCCAATAGGGACTTTCCATTGACGTCAATGGGTGGAGTATTTACGGTAAACTGCCCACTTGGCAG
TACATCAAGTGTATCATATGCCAAGTACGCCCCCTATTGACGTCAATGACGGTAAATGGCCCGCCTGGCA
TTGTGCCCAGTACATGACCTTATGGGACTTTCCTACTTGGCAGTACATCTACGTATTAGTCATCGCTATT
ACCATGGTCGAGGTGAGCCCCACGTTCTGCTTCACTCTCCCCATCTCCCCCCCCTCCCCACCCCCAATTT
TGTATTTATTTATTTTTTAATTATTTTGTGCAGCGATGGGGGCGGGGGGGGGGGGGGGGCGCGCGCCAGG
CGGGGCGGGGCGGGGCGAGGGGCGGGGCGGGGCGAGGCGGAGAGGTGCGGCGGCAGCCAATCAGAGCGGC
GCGCTCCGAAAGTTTCCTTTTATGGCGAGGCGGCGGCGGCGGCGGCCCTATAAAAAGCGAAGCGCGCGGC
GGGCGGGAGTCGCTGCGACGCTGCCTTCGCCCCGTGCCCCGCTCCGCCGCCGCCTCGCGCCGCCCGCCCC
GGCTCTGACTGACCGCGTTACTCCCACAGGTGAGCGGGCGGGACGGCCCTTCTCCTCCGGGCTGTAATTA
GCTGAGCAAGAGGTAAGGGTTTAAGGGATGGTTGGTTGGTGGGGTATTAATGTTTAATTACCTGGAGCAC
CTGCCTGAAATCACTTTTTTTCAGGTTGGACCGGTGCCACCATGCCTAAAAAGAAAAGAAAGGTGGGTTC
TGGTATCGAGAAGAAGAAGAGCTTCGCCAAGGGCATGGGAGTGAAGAGCACCCTGGTGTCCGGCTCTAAG
GTGTACATGACCACATTTGCTGAGGGAAGCGACGCCAGGCTGGAGAAGATCGTGGAGGGCGATAGCATCA
GATCCGTGAACGAGGGAGAGGCTTTCAGCGCCGAGATGGCTGACAAGAACGCTGGCTACAAGATCGGAAA
CGCCAAGTTTTCCCACCCAAAGGGCTACGCCGTGGTGGCTAACAACCCACTGTACACCGGACCAGTGCAG
CAGGACATGCTGGGACTGAAGGAGACACTGGAGAAGAGGTACTTCGGCGAGTCCGCCGACGGAAACGATA
ACATCTGCATCCAGGTCATCCACAACATCCTGGATATCGAGAAGATCCTGGCTGAGTACATCACAAACGC
CGCTTACGCCGTGAACAACATCTCCGGCCTGGACAAGGATATCATCGGCTTCGGAAAGTTTTCTACCGTG
TACACATACGACGAGTTCAAGGATCCAGAGCACCACCGGGCCGCTTTTAACAACAACGACAAGCTGATCA
ACGCCATCAAGGCTCAGTACGACGAGTTCGATAACTTTCTGGATAACCCCAGGCTGGGCTACTTCGGACA
GGCTTTCTTTTCTAAGGAGGGCAGAAACTACATCATCAACTACGGAAACGAGTGTTACGACATCCTGGCC
CTGCTGAGCGGACTGGCGCACTGGGTGGTGGCTAACAACGAGGAGGAGTCTCGGATCAGCCGCACCTGGC
TGTACAACCTGGACAAGAACCTGGATAACGAGTACATCTCCACACTGAACTACCTGTACGACAGGATCAC
CAACGAGCTGACAAACAGCTTCTCCAAGAACTCTGCCGCTAACGTGAACTACATCGCTGAGACCCTGGGC
ATCAACCCAGCTGAGTTCGCTGAGCAGTACTTCAGATTTTCCATCATGAAGGAGCAGAAGAACCTGGGCT
TCAACATCACAAAGCTGAGAGAAGTGATGCTGGACAGAAAGGATATGTCCGAGATCAGGAAGAACCACAA
GGTGTTCGATTCTATCAGAACCAAGGTGTACACAATGATGGACTTTGTGATCTACAGGTACTACATCGAG
GAGGATGCCAAGGTGGCCGCTGCCAACAAGAGCCTGCCCGACAACGAGAAGTCTCTGAGCGAGAAGGATA
TCTTCGTGATCAACCTGAGAGGCTCCTTTAACGACGATCAGAAGGACGCTCTGTACTACGATGAGGCCAA
CAGGATCTGGAGAAAGCTGGAGAACATCATGCACAACATCAAGGAGTTCCGGGGAAACAAGACCCGCGAG
TACAAGAAGAAGGACGCTCCAAGGCTGCCTAGGATCCTGCCTGCTGGAAGGGACGTGAGCGCCTTCAGCA
AGCTGATGTACGCCCTGACAATGTTTCTGGACGGAAAGGAGATCAACGATCTGCTGACCACACTGATCAA
CAAGTTCGACAACATCCAGTCTTTTCTGAAAGTGATGCCTCTGATCGGCGTGAACGCTAAGTTCGTGGAG
GAGTACGCCTTCTTTAAGGACAGCGCCAAGATCGCTGATGAGCTGCGGCTGATCAAGTCCTTTGCCAGGA
TGGGAGAGCCAATCGCTGACGCTAGGAGAGCTATGTACATCGATGCCATCCGGATCCTGGGAACCAACCT
GTCTTACGACGAGCTGAAGGCTCTGGCCGACACCTTCAGCCTGGATGAGAACGGCAACAAGCTGAAGAAG
GGCAAGCACGGAATGCGCAACTTCATCATCAACAACGTGATCAGCAACAAGCGGTTTCACTACCTGATCA
GATACGGCGACCCAGCTCACCTGCACGAGATCGCTAAGAACGAGGCCGTGGTGAAGTTCGTGCTGGGACG
GATCGCCGATATCCAGAAGAAGCAGGGCCAGAACGGAAAGAACCAGATCGACCGCTACTACGAGACCTGC
ATCGGCAAGGATAAGGGAAAGTCCGTGTCTGAGAAGGTGGACGCTCTGACCAAGATCATCACAGGCATGA
ACTACGACCAGTTCGATAAGAAGAGATCTGTGATCGAGGACACCGGAAGGGAGAACGCCGAGAGAGAGAA
GTTTAAGAAGATCATCAGCCTGTACCTGACAGTGATCTACCACATCCTGAAGAACATCGTGAACATCAAC
GCTAGATACGTGATCGGCTTCCACTGCGTGGAGCGCGATGCCCAGCTGTACAAGGAGAAGGGATACGACA
TCAACCTGAAGAAGCTGGAGGAGAAGGGCTTTAGCTCCGTGACCAAGCTGTGCGCTGGAATCGACGAGAC
AGCCCCCGACAAGAGGAAGGATGTGGAGAAGGAGATGGCCGAGAGAGCTAAGGAGAGCATCGACTCCCTG
GAGTCTGCTAACCCTAAGCTGTACGCCAACTACATCAAGTACTCCGATGAGAAGAAGGCCGAGGAGTTCA
CCAGGCAGATCAACAGAGAGAAGGCCAAGACCGCTCTGAACGCCTACCTGAGGAACACAAAGTGGAACGT
GATCATCCGGGAGGACCTGCTGCGCATCGATAACAAGACCTGTACACTGTTCGCAAACAAGGCTGTGGCC
CTGGAGGTGGCTCGCTACGTGCACGCCTACATCAACGACATCGCCGAGGTGAACTCCTACTTTCAGCTGT
ACCACTACATCATGCAGAGGATCATCATGAACGAGAGATACGAGAAGTCTAGCGGCAAGGTGTCTGAGTA
CTTCGACGCCGTGAACGATGAGAAGAAGTACAACGATAGACTGCTGAAGCTGCTGTGCGTGCCTTTCGGA
TACTGTATCCCACGGTTTAAGAACCTGAGCATCGAGGCCCTGTTCGACCGCAACGAGGCTGCCAAGTTTG
ATAAGGAGAAGAAGAAGGTGAGCGGCAACTCCGGTTCTGGTTACCCATACGACGTACCAGATTACGCTCC
CAAGAAGAAGCGCAAGGTGGGATAAAAGCTTAACTTGTTTATTGCAGCTTATAATGGTTACAAATAAAGC
AATAGCATCACAAATTTCACAAATAAAGCATTTTTTTCACTGCATTCTAGTTGTGGTTTGTCCAAACTCA
TCAATGTATCTTATCATGTCTGGATC
