>Addgene plasmid #191797 | pCBh-NLS_dCas13d_HA_NLS-pA-U6-DR-BpiI-BpiI-pSV40-EGFP-pA-pSV40-mCherry-pA | depositor partial sequence | sequence record 371990 | pU6-DR-BpiI-BpiI
GAGGGCCTATTTCCCATGATTCCTTCATATTTGCATATACGATACAAGGCTGTTAGAGAGATAATTGGAA
TTAATTTGACTGTAAACACAAAGATATTAGTACAAAATACGTGACGTAGAAAGTAATAATTTCTTGGGTA
GTTTGCAGTTTTAAAATTATGTTTTAAAATGGACTATCATATGCTTACCGTAACTTGAAAGTATTTCGAT
TTCTTGGCTTTATATATCTTGTGGAAAGGACGAAACACCGCAAGTAAACCCCTACCAACTGGTCGGGGTT
TGAAACGGGTCTTCGAGAAGACCTTTTTTTT
